Addgene plasmid #208400: pLenti gRNA KO OCLNx2 spCas9-T2A-mNeonGreen-P2A-puro
Purpose: codes for 2 gRNA-TracrRNA targeting human OCLN, Cas9, mNeonGreen fluorescent protein and puromycin resistance
Depositing lab: Raphael Gaudin. Depositing organization: CNRS, Delegation Occitanie Est. Publication: LC3B conjugation machinery promotes autophagy-independent HIV-1 entry in CD4(+) T lymphocytes. Pradel B, Cantaloube G, Villares M, Deffieu MS, Robert-Hebmann V, Lucansky V, Faure M, Chazal N, Gaudin R, Espert L. Autophagy. 2024 Aug;20(8):1825-1836. doi: 10.1080/15548627.2024.2338573. Epub 2024 Apr 7. PubMed 38566318.
Backbone
  Vector backbone: pLenti spCas9 T2A mNeonGreen P2A puro
  Backbone manufacturer: Addgene #122183
  Total vector size (bp): 14207
  Vector type: Mammalian Expression, Lentiviral, CRISPR
  Selectable markers: Puromycin, Zeocin ; fluorescent mNeonGreen
Growth in bacteria
  Bacterial resistance: Ampicillin, 100 μg/mL
  Growth temperature: 37°C
  Growth strain: NEB Stable
  Copy number: Unknown
Gene/Insert
  Gene/Insert name: hU6-gRNA and hH1-gRNA targeting OCLN gene
  gRNA/shRNA sequence: GGCCTCTTGAAAGTCCACCT and TGTCATCCAGGCCTCTTGAA
  Species: H. sapiens (human)
  GenBank ID: 100506658
  Entrez Gene: OCLN (a.k.a. BLCPMG, PPP1R115, PTORCH1)
  Tag / fusion protein: mNeonGreen (C terminal on backbone)
Terms and licenses: Academic/Nonprofit Terms; Industry Terms: Not Available to Industry
Depositor comments: Please visit https://www.biorxiv.org/content/10.1101/2023.07.11.548555v1 for bioRxiv preprint.
How to cite: pLenti gRNA KO OCLNx2 spCas9-T2A-mNeonGreen-P2A-puro was a gift from Raphael Gaudin (Addgene plasmid # 208400 ; http://n2t.net/addgene:208400 ; RRID:Addgene_208400)
