[The description below was written by a language model from this plasmid's Addgene catalogue record and pLannotate feature annotations shown in this document.]
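Description:
pLenti gRNA KO OCLNx2 spCas9-T2A-mNeonGreen-P2A-puro is a 14.2 kb all-in-one lentiviral CRISPR vector for knocking out human OCLN (occludin), built on the pLenti spCas9 T2A mNeonGreen P2A puro backbone. It is propagated in E. coli through a high-copy ColE1/pUC-type origin with ampicillin selection; an f1 origin is also present. The recorded growth strain is a recombination-reduced one, as is common for plasmids carrying repeated LTRs. The transfer cassette has third-generation-style architecture. A CMV enhancer/promoter fused to a truncated HIV-1 5' LTR drives the genomic RNA, followed by the Ψ packaging signal, a gag fragment, the RRE for Rev-dependent export and the cPPT/CTS. A WPRE and a self-inactivating ΔU3 3' LTR close the proviral region, with a bGH polyadenylation signal downstream.

Within the proviral region, two RNA polymerase III units express separate single guide RNAs against OCLN, one from the human U6 promoter and one from the human H1 promoter, each joined to an S. pyogenes gRNA scaffold. The two recorded protospacers overlap and so target essentially the same site in the gene. An EF-1α core promoter then drives a single open reading frame: SpCas9 with a nucleoplasmin nuclear localization signal (annotated as contiguous N- and C-terminal portions), then mNeonGreen and puromycin N-acetyltransferase. According to the construct name, T2A and P2A self-cleaving peptides separate these, so the three proteins are produced from one transcript. Transduced cells can therefore be identified by green fluorescence or enriched with puromycin. An SV40/EM7-driven Zeocin resistance cassette lies outside the LTRs and would not be packaged into virus. The associated work concerns HIV-1 entry into CD4+ T lymphocytes.
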