Features (pLannotate 1.2.2; 38 found; start..end, strand, type, name):
     42..282     -  promoter       U6 promoter: RNA polymerase III promoter for human U6 snRNA
    346..463     -  misc_feature   cPPT/CTS: central polypurine tract and central termination sequence of HIV-1
    513..613     -  CDS            Rev (fragment): human immunodeficiency virus 1 (HIV-1) Rev protein; rev; enhances nuclear export of unspliced and incompletely spliced viral mRNAs
    990..1223    -  misc_feature   RRE: The Rev response element (RRE) of HIV-1 allows for Rev-dependent mRNA export from the nucleus to the cytoplasm.
   1369..1732    -  CDS            HIV-1 gag (fragment): gag protein from human immunodeficiency virus 1; gag
   1716..1841    -  misc_feature   HIV-1 Ψ: packaging signal of human immunodeficiency virus type 1
   1888..2068    -  LTR            5' LTR (truncated): truncated 5' long terminal repeat (LTR) from HIV-1
   2086..2285    -  promoter       CMV promoter: human cytomegalovirus (CMV) immediate early promoter
   2286..2665    -  enhancer       CMV enhancer: human cytomegalovirus immediate early enhancer
   2820..2872    +  misc_feature   bom (fragment): basis of mobility region from pBR322
   2931..3035    +  promoter       AmpR promoter: bla
   3036..3896    +  CDS            AmpR: β-lactamase; bla; confers resistance to ampicillin, carbenicillin, and related antibiotics
   4067..4655    +  rep_origin     ori: high-copy-number ColE1/pMB1/pBR322/pUC origin of replication
   4838..4930    +  CDS            lacI (fragment): lac repressor; lacI; The lac repressor binds to the lac operator to inhibit transcription in E. coli. This inhibition can be relieved by adding lactose or isopropyl-β-D-thiogalactopyranoside (IPTG).
   4943..4964    +  protein_bind   CAP binding site: CAP binding activates transcription in the presence of cAMP. E. coli catabolite activator protein
   4979..5009    +  promoter       lac promoter: promoter for the E. coli lac operon
   5013..5035    +  protein_bind   lac operator (fragment): The lac repressor binds to the lac operator to inhibit transcription in E. coli. This inhibition can be relieved by adding lactose or isopropyl-β-D-thiogalactopyranoside (IPTG). lac repressor encoded by lacI
   5106..5227    -  polyA_signal   SV40 poly(A) signal: SV40 polyadenylation signal
   5222..5347    -  CDS            ble (fragment): BLE_KLEPN - Experimental evidence at protein level: Swiss-Prot protein existence level 1. Binding protein with a strong affinity to the bleomycin family of antibiotics. Binds to CL990; an antimitotic-antibiotic compound. From Klebsiella pneumoniae.
   5357..5731    -  CDS            BleoR: antibiotic-binding protein; Sh ble from Streptoalloteichus hindustanus; confers resistance to bleomycin, phleomycin, and Zeocin™
   5750..5797    -  promoter       EM7 promoter: synthetic bacterial promoter&nbsp
   5845..6174    -  promoter       SV40 promoter: SV40 enhancer and early promoter
   6188..6616    -  rep_origin     f1 ori (sequence partly withheld): f1 bacteriophage origin of replication; arrow indicates direction of (+) strand synthesis
   6637..6658    -  promoter       SV40 promoter (fragment): SV40 enhancer and early promoter
   6662..6886    -  polyA_signal   bGH poly(A) signal: bovine growth hormone polyadenylation signal
   6918..7151    -  LTR            3' LTR (ΔU3): self-inactivating 3' long terminal repeat (LTR) from HIV-1
   7153..7172    -  misc_feature   cPPT/CTS (fragment): central polypurine tract and central termination sequence of HIV-1
   7223..7811    -  misc_feature   WPRE: woodchuck hepatitis virus posttranscriptional regulatory element
   7827..8424    -  CDS            PuroR (fragment): puromycin N-acetyltransferase; pac from Streptomyces; confers resistance to puromycin
   8508..9212    -  CDS            mNeonGreen: mNeonGreen is a basic (constitutively fluorescent) green/yellow fluorescent protein published in 2013, derived from Branchiostoma lanceolatum. It is reported to be a very rapidly-maturing monomer with moderate acid sensitivity.
   9273..9320    -  CDS            nucleoplasmin NLS: bipartite nuclear localization signal from nucleoplasmin
   9321..11819   -  CDS            Cas9(C): C-terminal portion of Streptococcus pyogenes Cas9 (Zetsche et al., 2015)
  11820..13421   -  CDS            Cas9(N): N-terminal portion of Streptococcus pyogenes Cas9 (Zetsche et al., 2015)
  13555..13766   -  promoter       EF-1α core promoter: core promoter for human elongation factor EF-1α
  13792..13810   -  CDS            small t antigen (fragment): SV40 (simian virus 40) small t antigen
  13827..13902   -  misc_RNA       gRNA scaffold: guide RNA scaffold for the Streptococcus pyogenes CRISPR/Cas9 system
  13923..14137   -  promoter       H1 promoter: human H1 RNA promoter
  14151..19      -  misc_RNA       gRNA scaffold (across the origin): guide RNA scaffold for the Streptococcus pyogenes CRISPR/Cas9 system
>Addgene plasmid #208400 | pLenti gRNA KO OCLNx2 spCas9-T2A-mNeonGreen-P2A-puro | addgene full sequence | sequence record 417650 | Addgene NGS Result
CTATTTCTAGCTCTAAAACAGGTGGACTTTCAAGAGGCCCCGTCCTTTCCACAAGATATATAAAGCCAAG
AAATCGAAATACTTTCAAGTTACGGTAAGCATATGATAGTCCATTTTAAAACATAATTTTAAAACTGCAA
ACTACCCAAGAAATTATTACTTTCTACGTCACGTATTTTGTACTAATATCTTTGTGTTTACAGTCAAATT
AATTCCAATTATCTCTCTAACAGCCTTGTATCGTATATGCAAATATGAAGGAATCATGGGAAATAGGCCC
TCTTCCTGCCCGACCTTTATCTTAATTAACCAAACTGGATCTCTGCTGTCCCTGTAATAAACCCGAAAAT
TTTGAATTTTTGTAATTTGTTTTTGTAATTCTTTAGTTTGTATGTCTGTTGCTATTATGTCTACTATTCT
TTCCCCTGCACTGTACCCCCCAATCCCCCCTTTTCTTTTAAAATTGTGGATGAATACTGCCATTTGTCTG
CAGAATTGGCGCACGCAGTGCCGATCCGTTCACTAATCGAATGGATCTGTCTCTGTCTCTCTCTCCACCT
TCTTCTTCTATTCCTTCGGGCCTGTCGGGTCCCCTCGGGGTTGGGAGGTGGGTCTGAAACGATAATGGTG
AATATCCCTGCCTAACTCTATTCACTATAGAAAGTACAGCAAAAACTATTCTTAAACCTACCAAGCCTCC
TACTATCATTATGAATAATTTTATATACCACAGCCAATTTGTTATGTTAAACCAATTCCACAAACTTGCC
CATTTATCTAATTCCAATAATTCTTGTTCATTCTTTTCTTGCTGGTTTTGCGATTCTTCAATTAAGGAGT
GTATTAAGCTTGTGTAATTGTTAATTTCTCTGTCCCACTCCATCCAGGTCGTGTGATTCCAAATCTGTTC
CAGAGATTTATTACTCCAACTAGCATTCCAAGGCACAGCAGTGGTGCAAATGAGTTTTCCAGAGCAACCC
CAAATCCCCAGGAGCTGTTGATCCTTTAGGTATCTTTCCACAGCCAGGATTCTTGCCTGGAGCTGCTTGA
TGCCCCAGACTGTGAGTTGCAACAGATGCTGTTGCGCCTCAATAGCCCTCAGCAAATTGTTCTGCTGCTG
CACTATACCAGACAATAATTGTCTGGCCTGTACCGTCAGCGTCATTGACGCTGCGCCCATAGTGCTTCCT
GCTGCTCCCAAGAACCCAAGGAACAAAGCTCCTATTCCCACTGCTCTTTTTTCTCTCTGCACCACTCTTC
TCTTTGCCTTGGTGGGTGCTACTCCTAATGGTTCAATTTTTACTACTTTATATTTATATAATTCACTTCT
CCAATTGTCCCTCATATCTCCTCCTCCAGGTCTGAAGATCAGCGGCCGCTTGCTGTGCGGTGGTCTTACT
TTTGTTTTGCTCTTCCTCTATCTTGTCTAAAGCTTCCTTGGTGTCTTTTATCTCTATCCTTTGATGCACA
CAATAGAGGGTTGCTACTGTATTATATAATGATCTAAGTTCTTCTGATCCTGTCTGAAGGGATGGTTGTA
GCTGTCCCAGTATTTGTCTACAGCCTTCTGATGTTTCTAACAGGCCAGGATTAACTGCGAATCGTTCTAG
CTCCCTGCTTGCCCATACTATATGTTTTAATTTATATTTTTTCTTTCCCCCTGGCCTTAACCGAATTTTT
TCCCATCGCGATCTAATTCTCCCCCGCTTAATACTGACGCTCTCGCACCCATCTCTCTCCTTCTAGCCTC
CGCTAGTCAAAATTTTTGGCGTACTCACCAGTCGCCGCCCCTCGCCTCTTGCCGTGCGCGCTTCAGCAAG
CCGAGTCCTGCGTCGAGAGAGCTCCTCTGGTTTCCCTTTCGCTTTCAAGTCCCTGTTCGGGCGCCACTGC
TAGAGATTTTCCACACTGACTAAAAGGGTCTGAGGGATCTCTAGTTACCAGAGTCACACAACAGACGGGC
ACACACTACTTGAAGCACTCAAGGCAAGCTTTATTGAGGCTTAAGCAGTGGGTTCCCTAGTTAGCCAGAG
AGCTCCCAGGCTCAGATCTGGTCTAACCAGAGAGACCCAGTACAGGCAAAACGCGCTGCTTATATAGACC
TCCCACCGTACACGCCTACCGCCCATTTGCGTCAATGGGGCGGAGTTGTTACGACATTTTGGAAAGTCCC
GTTGATTTTGGTGCCAAAACAAACTCCCATTGACGTCAATGGGGTGGAGACTTGGAAATCCCCGTGAGTC
AAACCGCTATCCACGCCCATTGATGTACTGCCAAAACCGCATCACCATGGTAATAGCGATGACTAATACG
TAGATGTACTGCCAAGTAGGAAAGTCCCATAAGGTCATGTACTGGGCATAATGCCAGGCGGGCCATTTAC
CGTCATTGACGTCAATAGGGGGCGTACTTGGCATATGATACACTTGATGTACTGCCAAGTGGGCAGTTTA
CCGTAAATACTCCACCCATTGACGTCAATGGAAAGTCCCTATTGGCGTTACTATGGGAACATACGTCATT
ATTGACGTCAATGGGCGGGGGTCGTTGGGCGGTCAGCCAGGCGGGCCATTTACCGTAAGTTATGTAACGC
GGAACTCCATATATGGGCTATGAACTAATGACCCCGTAATTGATTACTATTAATAACTAGTCAATAATCA
ATGTCAACGCGTATATCTGGCCCGTACATCGCGAAGCAGCGCAAAACGCCTAACCCTAAGCAGATTCTTC
ATGCAATTGTCGGTCAAGCCTTGCCTTGTTGTAGCTTAAATTTTGCTCGCGCACTACTCAGCGACCTCCA
ACACACAAGCAGGGAGCAGATACTGGCTTAACTATGCGGCATCAGAGCAGATTGTACTGAGAGTGCACCA
TAGGGGATCGGGAGATCTCCCGATCCGTCGACGTCAGGTGGCACTTTTCGGGGAAATGTGCGCGGAACCC
CTATTTGTTTATTTTTCTAAATACATTCAAATATGTATCCGCTCATGAGACAATAACCCTGATAAATGCT
TCAATAATATTGAAAAAGGAAGAGTATGAGTATTCAACATTTCCGTGTCGCCCTTATTCCCTTTTTTGCG
GCATTTTGCCTTCCTGTTTTTGCTCACCCAGAAACGCTGGTGAAAGTAAAAGATGCTGAAGATCAGTTGG
GTGCACGAGTGGGTTACATCGAACTGGATCTCAACAGCGGTAAGATCCTTGAGAGTTTTCGCCCCGAAGA
ACGTTTTCCAATGATGAGCACTTTTAAAGTTCTGCTATGTGGCGCGGTATTATCCCGTATTGACGCCGGG
CAAGAGCAACTCGGTCGCCGCATACACTATTCTCAGAATGACTTGGTTGAGTACTCACCAGTCACAGAAA
AGCATCTTACGGATGGCATGACAGTAAGAGAATTATGCAGTGCTGCCATAACCATGAGTGATAACACTGC
GGCCAACTTACTTCTGACAACGATCGGAGGACCGAAGGAGCTAACCGCTTTTTTGCACAACATGGGGGAT
CATGTAACTCGCCTTGATCGTTGGGAACCGGAGCTGAATGAAGCCATACCAAACGACGAGCGTGACACCA
CGATGCCTGTAGCAATGGCAACAACGTTGCGCAAACTATTAACTGGCGAACTACTTACTCTAGCTTCCCG
GCAACAATTAATAGACTGGATGGAGGCGGATAAAGTTGCAGGACCACTTCTGCGCTCGGCCCTTCCGGCT
GGCTGGTTTATTGCTGATAAATCTGGAGCCGGTGAGCGTGGGTCTCGCGGTATCATTGCAGCACTGGGGC
CAGATGGTAAGCCCTCCCGTATCGTAGTTATCTACACGACGGGGAGTCAGGCAACTATGGATGAACGAAA
TAGACAGATCGCTGAGATAGGTGCCTCACTGATTAAGCATTGGTAACTGTCAGACCAAGTTTACTCATAT
ATACTTTAGATTGATTTAAAACTTCATTTTTAATTTAAAAGGATCTAGGTGAAGATCCTTTTTGATAATC
TCATGACCAAAATCCCTTAACGTGAGTTTTCGTTCCACTGAGCGTCAGACCCCGTAGAAAAGATCAAAGG
ATCTTCTTGAGATCCTTTTTTTCTGCGCGTAATCTGCTGCTTGCAAACAAAAAAACCACCGCTACCAGCG
GTGGTTTGTTTGCCGGATCAAGAGCTACCAACTCTTTTTCCGAAGGTAACTGGCTTCAGCAGAGCGCAGA
TACCAAATACTGTTCTTCTAGTGTAGCCGTAGTTAGGCCACCACTTCAAGAACTCTGTAGCACCGCCTAC
ATACCTCGCTCTGCTAATCCTGTTACCAGTGGCTGCTGCCAGTGGCGATAAGTCGTGTCTTACCGGGTTG
GACTCAAGACGATAGTTACCGGATAAGGCGCAGCGGTCGGGCTGAACGGGGGGTTCGTGCACACAGCCCA
GCTTGGAGCGAACGACCTACACCGAACTGAGATACCTACAGCGTGAGCTATGAGAAAGCGCCACGCTTCC
CGAAGGGAGAAAGGCGGACAGGTATCCGGTAAGCGGCAGGGTCGGAACAGGAGAGCGCACGAGGGAGCTT
CCAGGGGGAAACGCCTGGTATCTTTATAGTCCTGTCGGGTTTCGCCACCTCTGACTTGAGCGTCGATTTT
TGTGATGCTCGTCAGGGGGGCGGAGCCTATGGAAAAACGCCAGCAACGCGGCCTTTTTACGGTTCCTGGC
CTTTTGCTGGCCTTTTGCTCACATGTTCTTTCCTGCGTTATCCCCTGATTCTGTGGATAACCGTATTACC
GCCTTTGAGTGAGCTGATACCGCTCGCCGCAGCCGAACGACCGAGCGCAGCGAGTCAGTGAGCGAGGAAG
CGGAAGAGCGCCCAATACGCAAACCGCCTCTCCCCGCGCGTTGGCCGATTCATTAATGCAGCTGGCACGA
CAGGTTTCCCGACTGGAAAGCGGGCAGTGAGCGCAACGCAATTAATGTGAGTTAGCTCACTCATTAGGCA
CCCCAGGCTTTACACTTTATGCTTCCGGCTCGTATGTTGTGTGGAATTGTGAGCGGATAACAATTTCACA
CAGGAAACAGCTATGACCATGATTACGCCAAGCTCTAGCTAGAGGTCGACGGTATACAGACATGATAAGA
TACATTGATGAGTTTGGACAAACCACAACTAGAATGCAGTGAAAAAAATGCTTTATTTGTGAAATTTGTG
ATGCTATTGCTTTATTTGTAACCATTATAAGCTGCAATAAACAAGTTGGGGTGGGCGAAGAACTCCAGCA
TGAGATCCCCGCGCTGGAGGATCATCCAGCCGGCGTCCCGGAAAACGATTCCGAAGCCCAACCTTTCATA
GAAGGCGGCGGTGGAATCGAAATCTCGTAGCACGTGTCAGTCCTGCTCCTCGGCCACGAAGTGCACGCAG
TTGCCGGCCGGGTCGCGCAGGGCGAACTCCCGCCCCCACGGCTGCTCGCCGATCTCGGTCATGGCCGGCC
CGGAGGCGTCCCGGAAGTTCGTGGACACGACCTCCGACCACTCGGCGTACAGCTCGTCCAGGCCGCGCAC
CCACACCCAGGCCAGGGTGTTGTCCGGCACCACCTGGTCCTGGACCGCGCTGATGAACAGGGTCACGTCG
TCCCGGACCACACCGGCGAAGTCGTCCTCCACGAAGTCCCGGGAGAACCCGAGCCGGTCGGTCCAGAACT
CGACCGCTCCGGCGACGTCGCGCGCGGTGAGCACCGGAACGGCACTGGTCAACTTGGCCATGGTTTAGTT
CCTCACCTTGTCGTATTATACTATGCCGATATACTATGCCGATGATTAATTGTCAACACGTGCTGATCAG
ATCCGAAAATGGATATACAAGCTCCCGGGAGCTTTTTGCAAAAGCCTAGGCCTCCAAAAAAGCCTCCTCA
CTACTTCTGGAATAGCTCAGAGGCAGAGGCGGCCTCGGCCTCTGCATAAATAAAAAAAATTAGTCAGCCA
TGGGGCGGAGAATGGGCGGAACTGGGCGGAGTTAGGGGCGGGATGGGCGGAGTTAGGGGCGGGACTATGG
TTGCTGACTAATTGAGATGCATGCTTTGCATACTTCTGCCTGCTGGGGAGCCTGGGGACTTTCCACACCT
GGTTGCTGACTAATTGAGATGCATGCTTTGCATACTTCTGCCTGCTGGGGAGCCTGGGGACTTTCCACAC
CCTAACTGACACACATTCCACAGAATTAATTCGCGTTAAATTTTTGTTAAATCAGCTCATTTTTTAACCA
ATAGGCCGAAATCGGCAAAATCCCTTATAAATCAAAAGAATAGACCGAGATAGGGT
[37 nt withheld, positions 6287-6323]
AAAGAACGTGGACTCCAACGTCAAAGG
[49 nt withheld, positions 6351-6399]
T
[91 nt withheld, positions 6401-6491]
G
[124 nt withheld, positions 6493-6616]
GGGGATACCCCCTAGAGCCCCAGCTGGTTCTTTCCGCCTCAGAAGCCATAGAGCCCACCGCATCCCCAGC
ATGCCTGCTATTGTCTTCCCAATCCTCCCCCTTGCTGTCCTGCCCCACCCCACCCCCCAGAATAGAATGA
CACCTACTCAGACAATGCGATGCAATTTCCTCATTTTATTAGGAAAGGACAGTGGGAGTGGCACCTTCCA
GGGTCAAGGAAGGCACGGGGGAGGGGCAAACAACAGATGGCTGGCAACTAGAAGGCACAGTCGAGGCTGA
TCAGCGGGTTTAAACGGGCCCTGCTAGAGATTTTCCACACTGACTAAAAGGGTCTGAGGGATCTCTAGTT
ACCAGAGTCACACAACAGACGGGCACACACTACTTGAAGCACTCAAGGCAAGCTTTATTGAGGCTTAAGC
AGTGGGTTCCCTAGTTAGCCAGAGAGCTCCCAGGCTCAGATCTGGTCTAACCAGAGAGACCCAGTACAAG
CAAAAAGCAGATCTTGTCTTCGTTGGGAGTGAATTAGCCCTTCCAGTCCCCCCTTTTCTTTTAAAAAGTG
GCTAAGATCTACAGCTGCCTTGTAAGTCATTGGTCTTAAAGTCGACGCGGGGAGGCGGCCCAAAGGGAGA
TCCGACTCGTCTGAGGGCGAAGGCGAAGACGCGGAAGAGGCCGCAGAGCCGGCAGCAGGCCGCGGGAAGG
AAGGTCCGCTGGATTGAGGGCCGAAGGGACGTAGCAGAAGGACGTCCCGCGCAGAATCCAGGTGGCAACA
CAGGCGAGCAGCCAAGGAAAGGACGATGATTTCCCCGACAACACCACGGAATTGTCAGTGCCCAACAGCC
GAGCCCCTGTCCAGCAGCGGGCAAGGCAGGCGGCGATGAGTTCCGCCGTGGCAATAGGGAGGGGGAAAGC
GAAAGTCCCGGAAAGGAGCTGACAGGTGGTGGCAATGCCCCAACCAGTGGGGGTTGCGTCAGCAAACACA
GTGCACACCACGCCACGTTGCCTGACAACGGGCCACAACTCCTCATAAAGAGACAGCAACCAGGATTTAT
ACAAGGAGGAGAAAATGAAAGCCATACGGGAAGCAATAGCATGATACAAAGGCATTAAAGCAGCGTATCC
ACATAGCGTAAAAGGAGCAACATAGTTAAGAATACCAGTCAATCTTTCACAAATTTTGTAATCCAGAGGT
TGATTGTCGACTTAACGCGTTCAGGCACCGGGCTTGCGGGTCATGCACCAGGTGCGCGGTCCTTCGGGCA
CCTCGACGTCGGCGGTGACGGTGAAGCCGAGCCGCTCGTAGAAGGGGAGGTTGCGGGGCGCGGAGGTCTC
CAGGAAGGCGGGCACCCCGGCGCGCTCGGCCGCCTCCACTCCGGGGAGCACGACGGCGCTGCCCAGACCC
TTGCCCTGGTGGTCGGGCGAGACTCCGACGGTGGCCAGGAACCACGCGGGCTCCTTGGGCCGGTGCGGCG
CCAGGAGGCCTTCCATCTGTTGCTGCGCGGCCAGCCGGGAACCGCTCAACTCGGCCATGCGCGGGCCGAT
CTCGGCGAACACCGCCCCCGCTTCGACGCTCTCCGGCGTGGTCCAGACCGCCACCGCGGCGCCGTCGTCC
GCGACCCACACCTTGCCGATGTCGAGCCCGACGCGCGTGAGGAAGAGTTCTTGCAGCTCGGTGACCCGCT
CGATGTGGCGGTCCGGATCGACGGTGTGGCGCGTGGCGGGGTAGTCGGCGAACGCGGCGGCGAGGGTGCG
TACGGCCCTGGGGACGTCGTCGCGGGTGGCGAGGCGCACCGTGGGCTTGTACTCGGTCGGTCCAGGATTC
TCTTCGACATCTCCGGCTTGTTTCAGCAGAGAGAAGTTTGTTGCGCCGGATCCGGTACCAGCGCTTCTAG
ACTTGTACAGCTCGTCCATGCCCATCACATCGGTAAAGGCCTTTTGCCACTCCTTGAAGTTGAGCTCGGT
CTTGGAGTGCTTGAGCTCCGTCTTACGGAACACGTACATCGGCTGGTTCTTCAGATAGTTAGCCGCCATT
GGCTTGGCAAAGGTGTAGGTGGTCCGCGCAGTGCTCCGGTAGCGCTTGCCATTTCCAGTGGTGTAACTCC
ACTTAAAGGTACTGATGATGGTTTTGTCGTTGGGGTAAGTCTTCTTCGACCTGCACCAGTCCGCAGCGGT
CAGCGAGTTGGTCATCACAGGACCGTCAGCAGGGAAACCAGTCCCCTTCACCTGGGCCTCTCCTTTGATG
TGGCTTCCCTCGTAGGTGTAGCGGTAGTTAACAGTAAGGGAGGCACCATCTTCAAACTGCATTGTGCGAT
GGACTTGGTATCCGGAGCCATCTACCATGGCGGCCTGGAAAGGCGACATCCCGTCAGGGTAGGGCAGGTA
CTGATGGAAGCCATACCCGATATGAGGGACCAGAATCCAGGGGGAGAACTGGAGGTCACCCTTGGTGGAC
TTCAGGTTTAACTCCTCATAACCATCATTTGGATTGCCGGTGCCCTGACCCACCATGTCAAAGTCCACAC
CGTTGATGGAGCCAAAGATGTGTAACTCATGTGTCGCTGGGAGAGAGGCCATGTTATCCTCCTCGCCCTT
GCTCACTGGGCCAGGATTCTCCTCGACGTCACCGCATGTTAGCAGACTTCCTCTGCCCTCGAATTCCTTT
TTCTTTTTTGCCTGGCCGGCCTTTTTCGTGGCCGCCGGCCTTTTGTCGCCTCCCAGCTGAGACAGGTCGA
TCCGTGTCTCGTACAGGCCGGTGATGCTCTGGTGGATCAGGGTGGCGTCCAGCACCTCTTTGGTGCTGGT
GTACCTCTTCCGGTCGATGGTGGTGTCAAAGTACTTGAAGGCGGCAGGGGCTCCCAGATTGGTCAGGGTA
AACAGGTGGATGATATTCTCGGCCTGCTCTCTGATGGGCTTATCCCGGTGCTTGTTGTAGGCGGACAGCA
CTTTGTCCAGATTAGCGTCGGCCAGGATCACTCTCTTGGAGAACTCGCTGATCTGCTCGATGATCTCGTC
CAGGTAGTGCTTGTGCTGTTCCACAAACAGCTGTTTCTGCTCATTATCCTCGGGGGAGCCCTTCAGCTTC
TCATAGTGGCTGGCCAGGTACAGGAAGTTCACATATTTGGAGGGCAGGGCCAGTTCGTTTCCCTTCTGCA
GTTCGCCGGCAGAGGCCAGCATTCTCTTCCGGCCGTTTTCCAGCTCGAACAGGGAGTACTTAGGCAGCTT
GATGATCAGGTCCTTTTTCACTTCTTTGTAGCCCTTGGCTTCCAGAAAGTCGATGGGATTCTTCTCGAAG
CTGCTTCTTTCCATGATGGTGATCCCCAGCAGCTCTTTCACACTCTTCAGTTTCTTGGACTTGCCCTTTT
CCACTTTGGCCACCACCAGCACAGAATAGGCCACGGTGGGGCTGTCGAAGCCGCCGTACTTCTTAGGGTC
CCAGTCCTTCTTTCTGGCGATCAGCTTATCGCTGTTCCTCTTGGGCAGGATAGACTCTTTGCTGAAGCCG
CCTGTCTGCACCTCGGTCTTTTTCACGATATTCACTTGGGGCATGCTCAGCACTTTCCGCACGGTGGCAA
AATCCCGGCCCTTATCCCACACGATCTCCCCGGTTTCGCCGTTTGTCTCGATCAGAGGCCGCTTCCGGAT
CTCGCCGTTGGCCAGGGTAATCTCGGTCTTGAAAAAGTTCATGATGTTGCTGTAGAAGAAGTACTTGGCG
GTAGCCTTGCCGATTTCCTGCTCGCTCTTGGCGATCATCTTCCGCACGTCGTACACCTTGTAGTCGCCGT
ACACGAACTCGCTTTCCAGCTTAGGGTACTTTTTGATCAGGGCGGTTCCCACGACGGCGTTCAGGTAGGC
GTCGTGGGCGTGGTGGTAGTTGTTGATCTCGCGCACTTTGTAAAACTGGAAATCCTTCCGGAAATCGGAC
ACCAGCTTGGACTTCAGGGTGATCACTTTCACTTCCCGGATCAGCTTGTCATTCTCGTCGTACTTAGTGT
TCATCCGGGAGTCCAGGATCTGTGCCACGTGCTTTGTGATCTGCCGGGTTTCCACCAGCTGTCTCTTGAT
GAAGCCGGCCTTATCCAGTTCGCTCAGGCCGCCTCTCTCGGCCTTGGTCAGATTGTCGAACTTTCTCTGG
GTAATCAGCTTGGCGTTCAGCAGCTGCCGCCAGTAGTTCTTCATCTTCTTCACGACCTCTTCGGAGGGCA
CGTTGTCGCTCTTGCCCCGGTTCTTGTCGCTTCTGGTCAGCACCTTGTTGTCGATGGAGTCGTCCTTCAG
AAAGCTCTGAGGCACGATATGGTCCACATCGTAGTCGGACAGCCGGTTGATGTCCAGTTCCTGGTCCACG
TACATATCCCGCCCATTCTGCAGGTAGTACAGGTACAGCTTCTCGTTCTGCAGCTGGGTGTTTTCCACGG
GGTGTTCTTTCAGGATCTGGCTGCCCAGCTCTTTGATGCCCTCTTCGATCCGCTTCATTCTCTCGCGGCT
GTTCTTCTGTCCCTTCTGGGTGGTCTGGTTCTCTCTGGCCATTTCGATCACGATGTTCTCGGGCTTGTGC
CGGCCCATCACTTTCACGAGCTCGTCCACCACCTTCACTGTCTGCAGGATGCCCTTCTTAATGGCGGGGC
TGCCGGCCAGATTGGCAATGTGCTCGTGCAGGCTATCGCCCTGGCCGGACACCTGGGCTTTCTGGATGTC
CTCTTTAAAGGTCAGGCTGTCGTCGTGGATCAGCTGCATGAAGTTTCTGTTGGCGAAGCCGTCGGACTTC
AGGAAATCCAGGATTGTCTTGCCGGACTGCTTGTCCCGGATGCCGTTGATCAGCTTCCGGCTCAGCCTGC
CCCAGCCGGTGTATCTCCGCCGCTTCAGCTGCTTCATCACTTTGTCGTCGAACAGGTGGGCATAGGTTTT
CAGCCGTTCCTCGATCATCTCTCTGTCCTCAAACAGTGTCAGGGTCAGCACGATATCTTCCAGAATGTCC
TCGTTTTCCTCATTGTCCAGGAAGTCCTTGTCCTTGATAATTTTCAGCAGATCGTGGTATGTGCCCAGGG
AGGCGTTGAACCGATCTTCCACGCCGGAGATTTCCACGGAGTCGAAGCACTCGATTTTCTTGAAGTAGTC
CTCTTTCAGCTGCTTCACGGTCACTTTCCGGTTGGTCTTGAACAGCAGGTCCACGATGGCCTTTTTCTGC
TCGCCGCTCAGGAAGGCGGGCTTTCTCATTCCCTCGGTCACGTATTTCACTTTGGTCAGCTCGTTATACA
CGGTGAAGTACTCGTACAGCAGGCTGTGCTTGGGCAGCACCTTCTCGTTGGGCAGGTTCTTATCGAAGTT
GGTCATCCGCTCGATGAAGCTCTGGGCGGAAGCGCCCTTGTCCACCACTTCCTCGAAGTTCCAGGGGGTG
ATGGTTTCCTCGCTCTTTCTGGTCATCCAGGCGAATCTGCTGTTTCCCCTGGCCAGAGGGCCCACGTAGT
AGGGGATGCGGAAGGTCAGGATCTTCTCGATCTTTTCCCGGTTGTCCTTCAGGAATGGGTAAAAATCTTC
CTGCCGCCGCAGAATGGCGTGCAGCTCTCCCAGGTGGATCTGGTGGGGGATGCTGCCGTTGTCGAAGGTC
CGCTGCTTCCGCAGCAGGTCCTCTCTGTTCAGCTTCACGAGCAGTTCCTCGGTGCCGTCCATCTTTTCCA
GGATGGGCTTGATGAACTTGTAGAACTCTTCCTGGCTGGCTCCGCCGTCAATGTAGCCGGCGTAGCCGTT
CTTGCTCTGGTCGAAGAAAATCTCTTTGTACTTCTCAGGCAGCTGCTGCCGCACGAGAGCTTTCAGCAGG
GTCAGGTCCTGGTGGTGCTCGTCGTATCTCTTGATCATAGAGGCGCTCAGGGGGGCCTTGGTGATCTCGG
TGTTCACTCTCAGGATGTCGCTCAGCAGGATGGCGTCGGACAGGTTCTTGGCGGCCAGAAACAGGTCGGC
GTACTGGTCGCCGATCTGGGCCAGCAGGTTGTCCAGGTCGTCGTCGTAGGTGTCCTTGCTCAGCTGCAGT
TTGGCATCCTCGGCCAGGTCGAAGTTGCTCTTGAAGTTGGGGGTCAGGCCCAGGCTCAGGGCAATCAGGT
TTCCGAACAGGCCATTCTTCTTCTCGCCGGGCAGCTGGGCGATCAGATTTTCCAGCCGTCTGCTCTTGCT
CAGTCTGGCAGACAGGATGGCCTTGGCGTCCACGCCGCTGGCGTTGATGGGGTTTTCCTCGAACAGCTGG
TTGTAGGTCTGCACCAGCTGGATGAACAGCTTGTCCACGTCGCTGTTGTCGGGGTTCAGGTCGCCCTCGA
TCAGGAAGTGGCCCCGGAACTTGATCATGTGGGCCAGGGCCAGATAGATCAGCCGCAGGTCGGCCTTGTC
GGTGCTGTCCACCAGTTTCTTTCTCAGGTGGTAGATGGTGGGGTACTTCTCGTGGTAGGCCACCTCGTCC
ACGATGTTGCCGAAGATGGGGTGCCGCTCGTGCTTCTTATCCTCTTCCACCAGGAAGGACTCTTCCAGTC
TGTGGAAGAAGCTGTCGTCCACCTTGGCCATCTCGTTGCTGAAGATCTCTTGCAGATAGCAGATCCGGTT
CTTCCGTCTGGTGTATCTTCTTCTGGCGGTTCTCTTCAGCCGGGTGGCCTCGGCTGTTTCGCCGCTGTCG
AACAGCAGGGCTCCGATCAGGTTCTTCTTGATGCTGTGCCGGTCGGTGTTGCCCAGCACCTTGAATTTCT
TGCTGGGCACCTTGTACTCGTCGGTGATCACGGCCCAGCCCACAGAGTTGGTGCCGATGTCCAGGCCGAT
GCTGTACTTCTTGTCGGCTGCTGGGACTCCGTGGATACCGACCTTCCGCTTCTTCTTTGGGGCCATCTTA
TCGTCATCGTCTTTGTAATCAATATCATGATCCTTGTAGTCTCCGTCGTGGTCCTTATAGTCCATGGTGG
CACCGGTCCTGTGTTCTGGCGGCAAACCCGTTGCGAAAAAGAACGTTCACGGCGACTACTGCACTTATAT
ACGGTTCTCCCCCACCCTCGGGAAAAAGGCGGAGCCAGTACACGACATCACTTTCCCAGTTTACCCCGCG
CCACCTTCTCTAGGCACCGGATCAATTGCCGACCCCTCCCCCCAACTTCTCGGGGACTGTGGGCGATGTG
CGCTCTGCCCACTGACGGGCACCGGAGCCAATTCCCACTCCTTTCAAGACCTAGCTAGATTGTAAAAAAA
GCACCGACTCGGTGCCACTTTTTCAAGTTGATAACGGACTAGCCTTATTTTAACTTGCTATTTCTAGCTC
TAAAACTTCAAGAGGCCTGGATGACAGTGGTCTCATACAGAACTTATAAGATTCCCAAATCCAAAGACAT
TTCACGTTTATGGTGATTTCCCAGAACACATAGCGACATGCAAATATTGCAGGGCGCCACTCCCCTGTCC
CTCACAGCCATCTTCCTGCCAGGGCGCACGCGCGCTGGGTGTTCCCGCCTAGTGACACTGGGCCCGCGAT
TCCTTGGAGCGGGTTGATGACGTCAGCGTTCCTCGAGAAAAAAAGCACCGACTCGGTGCCACTTTTTCAA
GTTGATAACGGACTAGCCTTATTTTAACTTG
